Addgene plasmid #108918: pET23b-NTF2
Purpose: Expresses NTF2
Depositing lab: Larry Gerace. Depositing organization: Scripps California (The Scripps Research Institute). Publication: Reconstitution of nuclear import in permeabilized cells. Cassany A, Gerace L. Methods Mol Biol. 2009;464:181-205. doi: 10.1007/978-1-60327-461-6_11. PubMed 18951186.
Backbone
  Vector backbone: pET23b
  Vector type: Bacterial Expression
Growth in bacteria
  Bacterial resistance: Ampicillin, 100 μg/mL
  Growth temperature: 37°C
  Growth strain: DH5alpha
  Copy number: Unknown
Gene/Insert
  Gene/Insert name: NTF2 (alt name: NUTF2)
Terms and licenses: Academic/Nonprofit Terms; Industry Terms: Not Available to Industry
How to cite: pET23b-NTF2 was a gift from Larry Gerace (Addgene plasmid # 108918 ; http://n2t.net/addgene:108918 ; RRID:Addgene_108918)
