[The description below was written by a language model from this plasmid's Addgene catalogue record and pLannotate feature annotations shown in this document.]
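Description:
pET23b-NTF2 is a bacterial expression plasmid of about 4 kb, built on the pET23b backbone, for producing nuclear transport factor 2 (NTF2, also called NUTF2) in E. coli. The feature table identifies the insert as the human NUTF2 coding sequence. It sits directly downstream of a bacteriophage T7 promoter and the efficient T7 gene 10 ribosome binding site, with a T7 terminator closing the transcription unit. Expression therefore depends on a host that supplies T7 RNA polymerase, while the recorded propagation strain, DH5alpha, serves for cloning and maintenance only. No lac operator or lacI gene is annotated, consistent with a plain T7 promoter.

Downstream of the NTF2 open reading frame, the annotation detects a short histidine-tag segment (six codons long, scored as a fragment of a 9xHis tag), which corresponds to the C-terminal His tag region of the vector. The table does not show whether this tag is read in frame with NTF2 or whether the insert ends in its own stop codon, so the tagging status of the protein is not established by the record. The small "SET1" fragment just before the terminator is most likely a match to T7-derived vector sequence rather than a functional solubility tag.

The plasmid is maintained through a ColE1/pMB1-type origin with adjacent pBR322-derived bom and rop elements, and it is selected with ampicillin via the β-lactamase gene. An f1 origin is also present, allowing single-stranded DNA production. The associated publication concerns reconstitution of nuclear import in permeabilized cells, which suggests that the plasmid serves as a source of recombinant NTF2 for such in vitro transport assays.
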