Features (pLannotate 1.2.2; 13 found; start..end, strand, type, name):
      1..19      +  promoter       T7 promoter: promoter for bacteriophage T7 RNA polymerase
     51..73      +  RBS            RBS: efficient ribosome binding site from bacteriophage T7 gene 10 (Olins and Rangwala, 1989)
     81..461     +  CDS            NUTF2: NTF2_HUMAN - Also known as NTF2 From Homo sapiens (Human).
    503..520     +  CDS            9xHis (fragment): 9xHis affinity tag
    530..579     +  CDS            SET1 (fragment): solubility-enhancement tag derived from T7 phage gene 10B
    587..634     +  terminator     T7 terminator: transcription terminator for bacteriophage T7 RNA polymerase
    671..1099    +  rep_origin     f1 ori (sequence partly withheld): f1 bacteriophage origin of replication; arrow indicates direction of (+) strand synthesis
   1152..1256    +  promoter       AmpR promoter: bla
   1257..2117    +  CDS            AmpR: β-lactamase; bla; confers resistance to ampicillin, carbenicillin, and related antibiotics
   2288..2876    +  rep_origin     ori: high-copy-number ColE1/pMB1/pBR322/pUC origin of replication
   3062..3201    -  misc_feature   bom: basis of mobility region from pBR322
   3303..3494    -  CDS            rop: Rop protein, which maintains plasmids at low copy number; rop
   3511..3891    +  CDS            YPB1_ECOLX: Protein predicted: Swiss-Prot protein existence level 4. From Escherichia coli.
>Addgene plasmid #108918 | pET23b-NTF2 | addgene full sequence | sequence record 213518 | Addgene NGS Result
TAATACGACTCACTATAGGGAGACCACAACGGTTTCCCTCTAGAAATAATTTTGTTTAACTTTAAGAAGG
AGATATACATATGGGAGACAAGCCAATTTGGGAGCAGATTGGATCCAGCTTCATTCAACATTACTACCAG
TTATTTGATAATGATAGAACCCAACTAGGCGCAATTTACATTGACGCGTCATGCCTTACGTGGGAAGGAC
AACAGTTCCAGGGGAAAGCTGCCATTGTGGAGAAGTTGTCTAGCCTTCCGTTCCAGAAAATTCAGCACAG
CATCACCGCGCAGGACCATCAGCCCACTCCAGATAGCTGCATCATCAGCATGGTTGTGGGCCAGCTTAAG
GCGGATGAAGACCCCATCATGGGGTTCCACCAGATGTTCCTATTAAAGAACATCAACGATGCTTGGGTTT
GCACCAATGACATGTTCAGGCTCGCCCTGCACAACTTTGGCTGAATTCGAGCTCCGTCGACAAGCTTGCG
GCCGCACTCGAGCACCACCACCACCACCACTGAGATCCGGCTGCTAACAAAGCCCGAAAGGAAGCTGAGT
TGGCTGCTGCCACCGCTGAGCAATAACTAGCATAACCCCTTGGGGCCTCTAAACGGGTCTTGAGGGGTTT
TTTGCTGAAAGGAGGAACTATATCCGGATTGGCGAATGGG
[124 nt withheld, positions 671-794]
C
[91 nt withheld, positions 796-886]
A
[49 nt withheld, positions 888-936]
CCTTTGACGTTGGAGTCCACGTTCTTT
[37 nt withheld, positions 964-1000]
ACCCTATCTCGGTCTATTCTTTTGATTTATAAGGGATTTTGCCGATTTCGGCCTATTGGTTAAAAAATGA
GCTGATTTAACAAAAATTTAACGCGAATTTTAACAAAATATTAACGCTTACAATTTAGGTGGCACTTTTC
GGGGAAATGTGCGCGGAACCCCTATTTGTTTATTTTTCTAAATACATTCAAATATGTATCCGCTCATGAG
ACAATAACCCTGATAAATGCTTCAATAATATTGAAAAAGGAAGAGTATGAGTATTCAACATTTCCGTGTC
GCCCTTATTCCCTTTTTTGCGGCATTTTGCCTTCCTGTTTTTGCTCACCCAGAAACGCTGGTGAAAGTAA
AAGATGCTGAAGATCAGTTGGGTGCACGAGTGGGTTACATCGAACTGGATCTCAACAGCGGTAAGATCCT
TGAGAGTTTTCGCCCCGAAGAACGTTTTCCAATGATGAGCACTTTTAAAGTTCTGCTATGTGGCGCGGTA
TTATCCCGTATTGACGCCGGGCAAGAGCAACTCGGTCGCCGCATACACTATTCTCAGAATGACTTGGTTG
AGTACTCACCAGTCACAGAAAAGCATCTTACGGATGGCATGACAGTAAGAGAATTATGCAGTGCTGCCAT
AACCATGAGTGATAACACTGCGGCCAACTTACTTCTGACAACGATCGGAGGACCGAAGGAGCTAACCGCT
TTTTTGCACAACATGGGGGATCATGTAACTCGCCTTGATCGTTGGGAACCGGAGCTGAATGAAGCCATAC
CAAACGACGAGCGTGACACCACGATGCCTGCAGCAATGGCAACAACGTTGCGCAAACTATTAACTGGCGA
ACTACTTACTCTAGCTTCCCGGCAACAATTAATAGACTGGATGGAGGCGGATAAAGTTGCAGGACCACTT
CTGCGCTCGGCCCTTCCGGCTGGCTGGTTTATTGCTGATAAATCTGGAGCCGGTGAGCGTGGGTCTCGCG
GTATCATTGCAGCACTGGGGCCAGATGGTAAGCCCTCCCGTATCGTAGTTATCTACACGACGGGGAGTCA
GGCAACTATGGATGAACGAAATAGACAGATCGCTGAGATAGGTGCCTCACTGATTAAGCATTGGTAACTG
TCAGACCAAGTTTACTCATATATACTTTAGATTGATTTAAAACTTCATTTTTAATTTAAAAGGATCTAGG
TGAAGATCCTTTTTGATAATCTCATGACCAAAATCCCTTAACGTGAGTTTTCGTTCCACTGAGCGTCAGA
CCCCGTAGAAAAGATCAAAGGATCTTCTTGAGATCCTTTTTTTCTGCGCGTAATCTGCTGCTTGCAAACA
AAAAAACCACCGCTACCAGCGGTGGTTTGTTTGCCGGATCAAGAGCTACCAACTCTTTTTCCGAAGGTAA
CTGGCTTCAGCAGAGCGCAGATACCAAATACTGTCCTTCTAGTGTAGCCGTAGTTAGGCCACCACTTCAA
GAACTCTGTAGCACCGCCTACATACCTCGCTCTGCTAATCCTGTTACCAGTGGCTGCTGCCAGTGGCGAT
AAGTCGTGTCTTACCGGGTTGGACTCAAGACGATAGTTACCGGATAAGGCGCAGCGGTCGGGCTGAACGG
GGGGTTCGTGCACACAGCCCAGCTTGGAGCGAACGACCTACACCGAACTGAGATACCTACAGCGTGAGCT
ATGAGAAAGCGCCACGCTTCCCGAAGGGAGAAAGGCGGACAGGTATCCGGTAAGCGGCAGGGTCGGAACA
GGAGAGCGCACGAGGGAGCTTCCAGGGGGAAACGCCTGGTATCTTTATAGTCCTGTCGGGTTTCGCCACC
TCTGACTTGAGCGTCGATTTTTGTGATGCTCGTCAGGGGGGCGGAGCCTATGGAAAAACGCCAGCAACGC
GGCCTTTTTACGGTTCCTGGCCTTTTGCTGGCCTTTTGCTCACATGTTCTTTCCTGCGTTATCCCCTGAT
TCTGTGGATAACCGTATTACCGCCTTTGAGTGAGCTGATACCGCTCGCCGCAGCCGAACGACCGAGCGCA
GCGAGTCAGTGAGCGAGGAAGCGGAAGAGCGCCTGATGCGGTATTTTCTCCTTACGCATCTGTGCGGTAT
TTCACACCGCAATGGTGCACTCTCAGTACAATCTGCTCTGATGCCGCATAGTTAAGCCAGTATACACTCC
GCTATCGCTACGTGACTGGGTCATGGCTGCGCCCCGACACCCGCCAACACCCGCTGACGCGCCCTGACGG
GCTTGTCTGCTCCCGGCATCCGCTTACAGACAAGCTGTGACCGTCTCCGGGAGCTGCATGTGTCAGAGGT
TTTCACCGTCATCACCGAAACGCGCGAGGCAGCTGCGGTAAAGCTCATCAGCGTGGTCGTGAAGCGATTC
ACAGATGTCTGCCTGTTCATCCGCGTCCAGCTCGTTGAGTTTCTCCAGAAGCGTTAATGTCTGGCTTCTG
ATAAAGCGGGCCATGTTAAGGGCGGTTTTTTCCTGTTTGGTCACTGATGCCTCCGTGTAAGGGGGATTTC
TGTTCATGGGGGTAATGATACCGATGAAACGAGAGAGGATGCTCACGATACGGGTTACTGATGATGAACA
TGCCCGGTTACTGGAACGTTGTGAGGGTAAACAACTGGCGGTATGGATGCGGCGGGACCAGAGAAAAATC
ACTCAGGGTCAATGCCAGCGCTTCGTTAATACAGATGTAGGTGTTCCACAGGGTAGCCAGCAGCATCCTG
CGATGCAGATCCGGAACATAATGGTGCAGGGCGCTGACTTCCGCGTTTCCAGACTTTACGAAACACGGAA
ACCGAAGACCATTCATGTTGTTGCTCAGGTCGCAGACGTTTTGCAGCAGCAGTCGCTTCACGTTCGCTCG
CGTATCGGTGATTCATTCTGCTAACCAGTAAGGCAACCCCGCCAGCCTAGCCGGGTCCTCAACGACAGGA
GCACGATCATGCGCACCCGTGGCCAGGACCCAACGCTGCCCGAGATCTCGATCCCGCGAAAT
